Addgene plasmid #177097: pCAGGS-S-B.1.617.2-FLAG
Purpose: B.1.617.2 variant S-protein with c-terminal FLAG tag
Depositing lab: Daniel Conway. Depositing organization: Virginia Commonwealth University.
Backbone
  Vector backbone: pCAGGS
  Vector type: Mammalian Expression
Growth in bacteria
  Bacterial resistance: Ampicillin, 100 μg/mL
  Growth temperature: 37°C
  Growth strain: DH5alpha
  Copy number: High Copy
Gene/Insert
  Gene/Insert name: S-protein B.1.617.2
  Species: SARS-CoV-2
  Entrez Gene: S (a.k.a. GU280_gp02, spike glycoprotein)
  Tag / fusion protein: FLAG (C terminal on insert)
  Cloning method: Restriction Enzyme; 5′ cloning site EcoRI (unknown if destroyed); 3′ cloning site BstEII (unknown if destroyed)
  Sequencing primers: 5′ pCAG-F; 3′ Bglob-PA-R
Resource information
  A portion of this plasmid was derived from a plasmid made by: Plasmid #172320 was cut with EcoRI, and the second (c-terminal) BstEII site. This insert was removed and put into plasmid #156421 at EcoRI/BstEII sites, to create a full length B.1.1.7 spike protein with c-terminal FLAG.
Terms and licenses: Academic/Nonprofit Terms; Industry Terms
How to cite: pCAGGS-S-B.1.617.2-FLAG was a gift from Daniel Conway (Addgene plasmid # 177097 ; http://n2t.net/addgene:177097 ; RRID:Addgene_177097)
