[The description below was written by a language model from this plasmid's Addgene catalogue record and pLannotate feature annotations shown in this document.]
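Description:
pCAGGS-S-B.1.617.2-FLAG is a mammalian expression plasmid (about 8.6 kb) built on the pCAGGS backbone to produce the SARS-CoV-2 spike (S) glycoprotein of the B.1.617.2 variant with a C-terminal FLAG epitope. It is maintained in E. coli through a high-copy ColE1/pUC-type origin and selected with ampicillin via the AmpR (β-lactamase) gene and its own promoter. Remnants of lac regulatory sequence (lac promoter, operator, CAP site, short lacI fragments) are backbone carry-over with no role in the expression cassette. An SV40 origin, flanked by a fragment of the SV40 promoter and an SV40 poly(A) signal, is also present. This origin allows episomal amplification in cells that supply SV40 large T antigen.

The expression unit has the arrangement typical of the CAG promoter. The annotation shows a CMV immediate-early enhancer followed by a chimeric chicken β-actin/rabbit β-globin intron, although the β-actin core promoter between them is not separately annotated. A short β-globin-derived fragment precedes the spike open reading frame of roughly 3.8 kb, which is followed almost immediately by the FLAG tag and terminated by the rabbit β-globin polyadenylation signal. The record states that the construct was assembled by moving an EcoRI/BstEII fragment from one spike plasmid into a FLAG-tagged spike plasmid to give a full-length protein. That derivation note names the product as B.1.1.7, which conflicts with the B.1.617.2 designation used elsewhere in the entry, and the specific variant mutations are not listed.

The record gives no application beyond expressing the tagged variant spike. The FLAG tag allows detection or immunoprecipitation with anti-FLAG antibodies in transfected mammalian cells.
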