Features (pLannotate 1.2.2; 17 found; start..end, strand, type, name):
      4..383     +  enhancer       CMV enhancer: human cytomegalovirus immediate early enhancer
    660..1680    +  intron         chimeric intron: chimera between introns from chicken β-actin and rabbit β-globin
   1678..1734    +  CDS            HBB (fragment): HBB_LEPEU - Experimental evidence at protein level: Swiss-Prot protein existence level 1. Involved in oxygen transport from the lung to the various peripheral tissues. From Lepus europaeus (European hare).
   1741..5553    +  CDS            S (sequence partly withheld): SPIKE_SARS2 - Experimental evidence at protein level: Swiss-Prot protein existence level 1. [Spike glycoprotein]: May down-regulate host tetherin (BST2) by lysosomal degradation, thereby counteracting its antiviral activity. From Severe acute respiratory syndrome coronavirus 2 (2019-nCoV) (SARS-CoV-2).
   5560..5583    +  CDS            FLAG: FLAG® epitope tag, followed by an enterokinase cleavage site
   5676..5731    +  polyA_signal   β-globin poly(A) signal: rabbit β-globin polyadenylation signal (Gil and Proudfoot, 1987)
   6116..6132    -  protein_bind   lac operator: The lac repressor binds to the lac operator to inhibit transcription in E. coli. This inhibition can be relieved by adding lactose or isopropyl-β-D-thiogalactopyranoside (IPTG). lac repressor encoded by lacI
   6140..6170    -  promoter       lac promoter: promoter for the E. coli lac operon
   6185..6206    -  protein_bind   CAP binding site: CAP binding activates transcription in the presence of cAMP. E. coli catabolite activator protein
   6219..6258    -  CDS            lacI (fragment): lac repressor; lacI; The lac repressor binds to the lac operator to inhibit transcription in E. coli. This inhibition can be relieved by adding lactose or isopropyl-β-D-thiogalactopyranoside (IPTG).
   6265..6287    +  promoter       SV40 promoter (fragment): SV40 enhancer and early promoter
   6311..6446    +  rep_origin     SV40 ori: SV40 origin of replication
   6466..6600    +  polyA_signal   SV40 poly(A) signal: SV40 polyadenylation signal
   6602..6656    -  CDS            lacI (fragment): lac repressor; lacI; The lac repressor binds to the lac operator to inhibit transcription in E. coli. This inhibition can be relieved by adding lactose or isopropyl-β-D-thiogalactopyranoside (IPTG).
   6839..7427    -  rep_origin     ori: high-copy-number ColE1/pMB1/pBR322/pUC origin of replication
   7598..8458    -  CDS            AmpR: β-lactamase; bla; confers resistance to ampicillin, carbenicillin, and related antibiotics
   8459..8563    -  promoter       AmpR promoter: bla
>Addgene plasmid #177097 | pCAGGS-S-B.1.617.2-FLAG | addgene full sequence | sequence record 345527 | Addgene NGS Result
GTCGACATTGATTATTGACTAGTTATTAATAGTAATCAATTACGGGGTCATTAGTTCATAGCCCATATAT
GGAGTTCCGCGTTACATAACTTACGGTAAATGGCCCGCCTGGCTGACCGCCCAACGACCCCCGCCCATTG
ACGTCAATAATGACGTATGTTCCCATAGTAACGCCAATAGGGACTTTCCATTGACGTCAATGGGTGGAGT
ATTTACGGTAAACTGCCCACTTGGCAGTACATCAAGTGTATCATATGCCAAGTACGCCCCCTATTGACGT
CAATGACGGTAAATGGCCCGCCTGGCATTATGCCCAGTACATGACCTTATGGGACTTTCCTACTTGGCAG
TACATCTACGTATTAGTCATCGCTATTACCATGGTCGAGGTGAGCCCCACGTTCTGCTTCACTCTCCCCA
TCTCCCCCCCCTCCCCACCCCCAATTTTGTATTTATTTATTTTTTAATTATTTTGTGCAGCGATGGGGGC
GGGGGGGGGGGGGSGCGCGCCRGGGGGGGGGGGGSGGGGSGGGGGGSGGGGSGGGGSGRGGCGGRGAGGK
GCGGCGGCAGCCAATCAGAGCGGCGCGCTCCGAAAGTTTCCTTTTATGGCGAGGCGGCGGCGGCGGCGGC
CCTATAAAAAGCGAAGCGCGCGGCGGGCGGGAGTCGCTGCGCGCTGCCTTCGCCCCGTGCCCCGCTCCGC
CGCCGCCTCGCGCCGCCCGCCCCGGCTCTGACTGACCGCGTTACTCCCACAGGTGAGCGGGCGGGACGGC
CCTTCTCCTCCGGGCTGTAATTAGCGCTTGGTTTAATGACGGCTTGTTTCTTTTCTGTGGCTGCGTGAAA
GCCTTGAGGGGCTCCGGGAGGGCCCTTTGTGCGGGGGGAGCGGCTCGGGGGGTGCGTGCGTGTGTGTGTG
CGTGGGGAGCGCCGCGTGCGGCTCCGCGCTGCCCGGCGGCTGTGAGCGCTGCGGGCGCGGCGCGGGGCTT
TGTGCGCTCCGCAGTGTGCGCGAGGGGAGCGCGGCCGGGGGCGGTGCCCCGCGGTGCGGGGGGGGCTGCG
AGGGGAACAAAGGCTGCGTGCGGGGTGTGTGCGTGGGGGGGTGAGCAGGGGGTGTGGGCGCGTCGGTCGG
GCTGCAACCCCCCCTGCACCCCCCTCCCCGAGTTGCTGAGCACGGCCCGGCTTCGGGTGCGGGGCTCCGT
ACGGGGCGTGGCGCGGGGCTCGCCGTGCCGGGCGGGGGGTGGCGGCAGGTGGGGGTGCCGGGCGGGGCGG
GGCCGCCTCGGGCCGGGGRGGGCTCGGGGGAGGGGCGCGGCGGCCCCCGGAGCGCCGGCGGCTGTCGAGG
CGCGGCGAGCCGCAGCCATTGCCTTTTATGGTAATCGTGCGAGAGGGCGCAGGGACTTCCTTTGTCCCAA
ATCTGTGCGGAGCCGAAATCTGGGAGGCGCCGCCGCACCCCCTCTAGCGGGCGCGGGGCGAAGCGGTGCG
GCGCCGGCAGGAAGGAAATGGGCGGGGAGGGCCTTCGTGCGTCGCCGCGCCGCCGTCCCCTTCTCCCTCT
CCAGCCTCGGGGCTGTCCGCGGGGGGACGGCTGCCTTCGGGGGGGACGGGGCAGGGCGGGGTTCGGCTTC
TGGCGTGTGACCGGCGGCTCTAGCTAGAGCCTCTGCTAACCATGTTCATGCCTTCTTCTTTTTCCTACAG
CTCCTGGGCAACGTGCTGGTTATTGTGCTGTCTCATCATTTTGGCAAAGAATTCGGATCCATGTTTGTGT
TCCTGGTGCTGCTGCCACTGGTGTCCAGCCAGTGTGTGAACCTGAGGACCAGGACCCAACTTCCTCCTGC
CTACACCAACTCCTTCACCAGGGGAGTCTACTACCCTGACAAGGTGTTCAGGTCCTCTGTGCTGCACAGC
ACCCAGGACCTGTTCCTGCCATTCTTCAGCAATGTGACCTGGTTCCATGCCATCCATGTGTCTGGCACCA
ATGGCACCAAGAGGTTTGACAACCCTGTGCTGCCATTCAATGATGGAGTCTACTTTGCCAGCACAGAGAA
GAGCAACATCATCAGGGGCTGGATTTTTGGCACCACCCTGGACAGCAAGACCCAGTCCCTGCTGATTGTG
AACAATGCCACCAATGTGGTGATTAAGGTGTGTGAGTTCCAGTTCTGTAATGACCCATTCCTGGGAGTCT
ACTACCACAAGAACAACAAGTCCTGGATGGAGTCTGGGGTCTACTCCTCTGCCAACAACTGTACCTTTGA
ATATGTGAGCCAACCATTCCTGATGGACTTGGAGGGCAAGCAGGGCAACTTCAAGAACCTGAGGGAGTTT
GTGTTCAAGAACATTGATGGCTACTTCAAGATTTACAGCAAACACACACCAATCAACCTGGTGAGGGACC
TGCCACAGGGCTTCTCTGCCTTGGAACCACTGGTGGACCTGCCAATTGGCATCAACATCACCAGGTTCCA
GACCCTGCTGGCTCTGCACAGGTCCTACCTGACACCTGGAGACTCCTCCTCTGGCTGGACAGCAGGAGCA
GCAGCCTACTATGTGGGCTACCTCCAACCAAGGACCTTCCTGCTGAAATACAATGAGAATGGCACCATCA
CAGATGCTGTGGACTGTGCCCTGGACCCACTGTCTGAGACCAAGTGTACCCTGAAATCCTTCACAGTGGA
GAAGGGCATCTACCAGACCAGCAACTTCAGG
[654 nt withheld, positions 2692-3345]
TGTGTGAACTTCAACTTCAATGGACTGACAGGCACAGGAGTGCTGACAGAGAGCAACAAGAAGTTCCTGC
CATTCCAACAGTTTGGCAGGGACATTGCTGACACCACAGATGCTGTGAGGGACCCACAGACCTTGGAGAT
TCTGGACATCACACCATGTTCCTTTGGAGGAGTGTCTGTGATTACACCTGGCACCAACACCAGCAACCAG
GTGGCTGTGCTCTACCAGGGTGTGAACTGTACTGAGGTGCCTGTGGCTATCCATGCTGACCAACTTACAC
CAACCTGGAGGGTCTACAGCACAGGCAGCAATGTGTTCCAGACCAGGGCTGGCTGTCTGATTGGAGCAGA
GCATGTGAACAACTCCTATGAGTGTGACATCCCAATTGGAGCAGGCATCTGTGCCTCCTACCAGACCCAG
ACCAACAGCAGAAGGAGGGCAAGGTCTGTGGCAAGCCAGAGCATCATTGCCTACACAATGAGTCTGGGAG
CAGAGAACTCTGTGGCTTACAGCAACAACAGCATTGCCATCCCAACCAACTTCACCATCTCTGTGACCAC
AGAGATTCTGCCTGTGAGTATGACCAAGACCTCTGTGGACTGTACAATGTATATCTGTGGAGACAGCACA
GAGTGTAGCAACCTGCTGCTCCAATATGGCTCCTTCTGTACCCAACTTAACAGGGCTCTGACAGGCATTG
CTGTGGAACAGGACAAGAACACCCAGGAGGTGTTTGCCCAGGTGAAGCAGATTTACAAGACACCTCCAAT
CAAGGACTTTGGAGGCTTCAACTTCAGCCAGATTCTGCCTGACCCAAGCAAGCCAAGCAAGAGGTCCTTC
ATTGAGGACCTGCTGTTCAACAAGGTGACCCTGGCTGATGCTGGCTTCATCAAGCAATATGGAGACTGTC
TGGGAGACATTGCTGCCAGGGACCTGATTTGTGCCCAGAAGTTCAATGGACTGACAGTGCTGCCTCCACT
GCTGACAGATGAGATGATTGCCCAATACACCTCTGCCCTGCTGGCTGGCACCATCACCTCTGGCTGGACC
TTTGGAGCAGGAGCAGCCCTCCAAATCCCATTTGCTATGCAGATGGCTTACAGGTTCAATGGCATTGGAG
TGACCCAGAATGTGCTCTATGAGAACCAGAAACTGATTGCCAACCAGTTCAACTCTGCCATTGGCAAGAT
TCAGGACTCCCTGTCCAGCACAGCCTCTGCCCTGGGCAAACTCCAAAATGTGGTGAACCAGAATGCCCAG
GCTCTGAACACCCTGGTGAAGCAACTTTCCAGCAACTTTGGAGCCATCTCCTCTGTGCTGAATGACATCC
TGAGCAGACTGGACAAGGTGGAGGCTGAGGTCCAGATTGACAGACTGATTACAGGCAGACTCCAATCCCT
CCAAACCTATGTGACCCAACAACTTATCAGGGCTGCTGAGATTAGGGCATCTGCCAACCTGGCTGCCACC
AAGATGAGTGAGTGTGTGCTGGGACAAAGCAAGAGGGTGGACTTCTGTGGCAAGGGCTACCACCTGATGA
GTTTTCCACAGTCTGCCCCTCATGGAGTGGTGTTCCTGCATGTGACCTATGTGCCTGCCCAGGAGAAGAA
CTTCACCACAGCCCCTGCCATCTGCCATGATGGCAAGGCTCACTTTCCAAGGGAGGGAGTGTTTGTGAGC
AATGGCACCCACTGGTTTGTGACCCAGAGGAACTTCTATGAACCACAGATTATCACCACAGACAACACCT
TTGTGTCTGGCAACTGTGATGTGGTGATTGGCATTGTGAACAACACAGTCTATGACCCACTCCAACCTGA
ACTGGACTCCTTCAAGGAGGAACTGGACAAATACTTCAAGAACCACACCAGCCCTGATGTGGACCTGGGA
GACATCTCTGGCATCAATGCCTCTGTGGTGAACATCCAGAAGGAGATTGACAGACTGAATGAGGTGGCTA
AGAACCTGAATGAGTCCCTGATTGACCTCCAAGAACTGGGCAAATATGAACAATACATCAAGTGGCCATG
GTACATCTGGCTGGGCTTCATTGCTGGACTGATTGCCATTGTGATGGTCACCATCATGCTGTGCTGCATG
ACCTCATGTTGCTCCTGTCTTAAGGGGTGCTGCTCCTGCGGTTCCTGTTGCAAATTTGACGAGGACGACA
GCGAACCGGTGCTTAAGGGTGTGAAGCTGCATTACACCGGAGGCGATTACAAGGATGACGATGACAAGTG
ACGGCCGCCTGCAGGTTAATTAAGATCTTTTTCCCTCTGCCAAAAATTATGGGGACATCATGAAGCCCCT
TGAGCATCTGACTTCTGGCTAATAAAGGAAATTTATTTTCATTGCAATAGTGTGTTGGAATTTTTTGTGT
CTCTCACTCGGAAGGACATATGGGAGGGCAAATCATTTAAAACATCAGAATGAGTATTTGGTTTAGAGTT
TGGCAACATATGCCCATATGCTGGCTGCCATGAACAAAGGTTGGCTATAAAGAGGTCATCAGTATATGAA
ACAGCCCCCTGCTGTCCATTCCTTATTCCATAGAAAAGCCTTGACTTGAGGTTAGATTTTTTTTATATTT
TGTTTTGTGTTATTTTTTTCTTTAACATCCCTAAAATTTTCCTTACATGTTTTACTAGCCAGATTTTTCC
TCCTCTCCTGACTACTCCCAGTCATAGCTGTCCCTCTTCTCTTATGGAGATCCCTCGACCTGCAGCCCAA
GCTTGGCGTAATCATGGTCATAGCTGTTTCCTGTGTGAAATTGTTATCCGCTCACAATTCCACACAACAT
ACGAGCCGGAAGCATAAAGTGTAAAGCCTGGGGTGCCTAATGAGTGAGCTAACTCACATTAATTGCGTTG
CGCTCACTGCCCGCTTTCCAGTCGGGAAACCTGTCGTGCCAGCGGATCCGCATCTCAATTAGTCAGCAAC
CATAGTCCCGCCCCTAACTCCGCCCATCCCGCCCCTAACTCCGCCCAGTTCCGCCCATTCTCCGCCCCAT
GGCTGACTAATTTTTTTTATTTATGCAGAGGCCGAGGCCGCCTCGGCCTCTGAGCTATTCCAGAAGTAGT
GAGGAGGCTTTTTTGGAGGCCTAGGCTTTTGCAAAAAGCTAACTTGTTTATTGCAGCTTATAATGGTTAC
AAATAAAGCAATAGCATCACAAATTTCACAAATAAAGCATTTTTTTCACTGCATTCTAGTTGTGGTTTGT
CCAAACTCATCAATGTATCTTATCATGTCTGGATCCGCTGCATTAATGAATCGGCCAACGCGCGGGGAGA
GGCGGTTTGCGTATTGGGCGCTCTTCCGCTTCCTCGCTCACTGACTCGCTGCGCTCGGTCGTTCGGCTGC
GGCGAGCGGTATCAGCTCACTCAAAGGCGGTAATACGGTTATCCACAGAATCAGGGGATAACGCAGGAAA
GAACATGTGAGCAAAAGGCCAGCAAAAGGCCAGGAACCGTAAAAAGGCCGCGTTGCTGGCGTTTTTCCAT
AGGCTCCGCCCCCCTGACGAGCATCACAAAAATCGACGCTCAAGTCAGAGGTGGCGAAACCCGACAGGAC
TATAAAGATACCAGGCGTTTCCCCCTGGAAGCTCCCTCGTGCGCTCTCCTGTTCCGACCCTGCCGCTTAC
CGGATACCTGTCCGCCTTTCTCCCTTCGGGAAGCGTGGCGCTTTCTCATAGCTCACGCTGTAGGTATCTC
AGTTCGGTGTAGGTCGTTCGCTCCAAGCTGGGCTGTGTGCACGAACCCCCCGTTCAGCCCGACCGCTGCG
CCTTATCCGGTAACTATCGTCTTGAGTCCAACCCGGTAAGACACGACTTATCGCCACTGGCAGCAGCCAC
TGGTAACAGGATTAGCAGAGCGAGGTATGTAGGCGGTGCTACAGAGTTCTTGAAGTGGTGGCCTAACTAC
GGCTACACTAGAAGAACAGTATTTGGTATCTGCGCTCTGCTGAAGCCAGTTACCTTCGGAAAAAGAGTTG
GTAGCTCTTGATCCGGCAAACAAACCACCGCTGGTAGCGGTGGTTTTTTTGTTTGCAAGCAGCAGATTAC
GCGCAGAAAAAAAGGATCTCAAGAAGATCCTTTGATCTTTTCTACGGGGTCTGACGCTCAGTGGAACGAA
AACTCACGTTAAGGGATTTTGGTCATGAGATTATCAAAAAGGATCTTCACCTAGATCCTTTTAAATTAAA
AATGAAGTTTTAAATCAATCTAAAGTATATATGAGTAAACTTGGTCTGACAGTTACCAATGCTTAATCAG
TGAGGCACCTATCTCAGCGATCTGTCTATTTCGTTCATCCATAGTTGCCTGACTCCCCGTCGTGTAGATA
ACTACGATACGGGAGGGCTTACCATCTGGCCCCAGTGCTGCAATGATACCGCGAGACCCACGCTCACCGG
CTCCAGATTTATCAGCAATAAACCAGCCAGCCGGAAGGGCCGAGCGCAGAAGTGGTCCTGCAACTTTATC
CGCCTCCATCCAGTCTATTAATTGTTGCCGGGAAGCTAGAGTAAGTAGTTCGCCAGTTAATAGTTTGCGC
AACGTTGTTGCCATTGCTACAGGCATCGTGGTGTCACGCTCGTCGTTTGGTATGGCTTCATTCAGCTCCG
GTTCCCAACGATCAAGGCGAGTTACATGATCCCCCATGTTGTGCAAAAAAGCGGTTAGCTCCTTCGGTCC
TCCGATCGTTGTCAGAAGTAAGTTGGCCGCAGTGTTATCACTCATGGTTATGGCAGCACTGCATAATTCT
CTTACTGTCATGCCATCCGTAAGATGCTTTTCTGTGACTGGTGAGTACTCAACCAAGTCATTCTGAGAAT
AGTGTATGCGGCGACCGAGTTGCTCTTGCCCGGCGTCAATACGGGATAATACCGCGCCACATAGCAGAAC
TTTAAAAGTGCTCATCATTGGAAAACGTTCTTCGGGGCGAAAACTCTCAAGGATCTTACCGCTGTTGAGA
TCCAGTTCGATGTAACCCACTCGTGCACCCAACTGATCTTCAGCATCTTTTACTTTCACCAGCGTTTCTG
GGTGAGCAAAAACAGGAAGGCAAAATGCCGCAAAAAAGGGAATAAGGGCGACACGGAAATGTTGAATACT
CATACTCTTCCTTTTTCAATATTATTGAAGCATTTATCAGGGTTATTGTCTCATGAGCGGATACATATTT
GAATGTATTTAGAAAAATAAACAAATAGGGGTTCCGCGCACATTTCCCCGAAAAGTGCCACCTGG
